>Addgene plasmid #39033 | MMAA | depositor partial sequence | sequence record 49091 | MMAA sequence 1138 bps
ATGCACCATCATCATCATCATTCTTCTGGTGTAGATCTGGGTACCGAGAACCTGTACTTCCAATCCATGA
AGGACCACACAGAAGGACTTTCTGATAAAGAGCAAAGATTTGTGGATAAACTTTATACTGGTTTAATCCA
AGGGCAAAGGGCCTGTTTAGCAGAGGCCATAACTCTTGTAGAATCAACTCACAGCAGGAAAAAGGAGTTA
GCCCAGGTGCTTCTTCAGAAAGTATTACTTTACCACAGAGAACAAGAACAATCAAATAAAGGAAAACCAC
TAGCATTTCGAGTAGGATTGTCTGGGCCCCCTGGTGCTGGAAAATCAACATTTATAGAATATTTTGGAAA
AATGCTTACTGAGAGAGGGCACAAATTATCTGTGCTAGCTGTGGACCCTTCTTCTTGTACTAGTGGTGGA
TCACTCTTAGGTGATAAAACCCGAATGACTGAGTTATCAAGAGATATGAATGCATACATCAGGCCATCTC
CTACTAGAGGAACTTTAGGAGGCGTGACAAGGACCACAAATGAAGCTATTCTGTTGTGTGAAGGAGCGGG
ATATGACATAATTCTTATTGAAACCGTTGGTGTGGGTCAGTCGGAGTTTGCTGTTGCTGACATGGTTGAC
ATGTTTGTTTTACTACTGCCACCAGCAGGAGGAGATGAGCTGCAGGGTATCAAAAGGGGTATAATCGAGA
TGGCAGATCTGGTAGCTGTAACTAAATCTGATGGAGACTTGATTGTGCCAGCTCGAAGGATACAAGCGGA
ATATGTGAGTGCACTGAAATTACTCCGCAAACGTTCACAAGTCTGGAAACCAAAGGTAATTCGTATTTCT
GCCCGAAGTGGAGAGGGGATCTCTGAAATGTGGGATAAAATGAAAGATTTCCAGGACCTAATGCTTGCCA
GTGGGGAGCTGACTGCCAAACGACGGAAGCAACAGAAAGTTTGGATGTGGAATCTCATTCAGGAAAGTGT
GTTAGAGCATTTCAGGACCCACCCCACAGTCCGGGAACAGATTCCACTTCTGGAACAAAAGGTTCTCATT
GGGGCCCTGTCCCCAGGACTAGCAGCAGACTTCTTGTTAAAAGCTTTTAAAAGCAGAGACTAACAGTAAA
GGTGGATACGGATCCGAA
