>Addgene plasmid #39033 | MMAA | addgene partial sequence | sequence record 53347 | T7_term
GGTGGTGCTTCGAGTGCGGACGCAAGCTTGTCGACGGAGCTCGAATTCGGATCCGTATCCACCTTTACTG
TTAGTCTCTGCTTTTAAAAGCTTTTAACAAGAAGTCTGCTGCTAGTCCTGGGGACAGGGCCCCAATGAGA
ACCTTTTGTTCCAGAAGTGGAATCTGTTCCCGGACTGTGGGGTGGGTCCTGAAATGCTCTAACACACTTT
CCTGAATGAGATTCCACATCCAAACTTTCTGTTGCTTCCGTCGTTTGGCAGTCAGCTCCCCACTGGCAAG
CATTAGGTCCTGGAAATCTTTCATTTTATCCCACATTTCAGAGATCCCCTCTCCACTTCGGGCAGAAATA
CGAATTACCTTTGGTTTCCAGACTTGTGAACGTTTGCGGAGTAATTTCAGTGCACTCACATATTCCGCTT
GTATCCTTCGAGCTGGCACAATCAAGTCTCCATCAGATTTAGTTACAGCTACCAGATCTGCCATCTCGAT
TATACCCCTTTTGATACCCTGCAGCTCATCTCCTCCTGCTGGTGGCAGTAGTAAAACAAACATGTCAACC
ATGTCAGCAACAGCAAACTCCGACTGACCCACACCAACGGTTTCAATAAGAATTATGTCATATCCCGCTC
CTTCACACAACAGAATAGCTTCATTTGTGGTCCTTGTCACGCCTCCTAAAGTTCCTCTAGTAGGAGATGG
CCTGATGTATGCATTCATATCTCTTGATAACTCA
