>Addgene plasmid #39033 | MMAA | addgene partial sequence | sequence record 53969 | pBRrevBam_primer
ATGCCGGCCACGATGCGTCCGGCGTAGAGGATCGAGATCTCGATCCCGCGAAATTAATACGACTCACTAT
AGGGGAATTGTGAGCGGATAACAATTCCCCTCTAGAAATAATTTTGTTTAACTTTAAGAAGGAGATATAC
ATATGCACCATCATCATCATCATTCTTCTGGTGTAGATCTGGGTACCGAGAACCTGTACTTCCAATCCAT
GAAGGACCACACAGAAGGACTTTCTGATAAAGAGCAAAGATTTGTGGATAAACTTTATACTGGTTTAATC
CAAGGGCAAAGGGCCTGTTTAGCAGAGGCCATAACTCTTGTAGAATCAACTCACAGCAGGAAAAAGGAGT
TAGCCCAGGTGCTTCTTCAGAAAGTATTACTTTACCACAGAGAACAAGAACAATCAAATAAAGGAAAACC
ACTAGCATTTCGAGTAGGATTGTCTGGGCCCCCTGGTGCTGGAAAATCAACATTTATAGAATATTTTGGA
AAAATGCTTACTGAGAGAGGGCACAAATTATCTGTGCTAGCTGTGGACCCTTCTTCTTGTACTAGTGGTG
GATCACTCTTAGGTGATAAAACCCGAATGACTGAGTTATCAAGAGATATGAATGCATACATCAGGCCATC
TCCTACTAGAGGAACTTTAGGAGGCGTGACAAGGACCACAAATGAAGCTATTCTGTTGTGTGAAGGAGCG
GGATATGACATAATTCTTATTGAAACCGTTGGTGTGGGTCAGTCGGAGTTTGCTGTTGCTGACATGGTTG
ACATGTTTGTTTTACTACTGCCACCAGCAGGAGGAGATGAGCTGCAGGGTATCAAAAGGGGTATAATCGA
GATGGCAGATCTGGTAGCTGTAACTAAATCTGATGGAGACTTGATTGTGCCAGCTCGAAGGATACAAGCG
GAATATGTGAGTGCACTGAAATTACTCCGCAAACGTTCACAAGTCTGGAAACCAAAGGTAATTCG
