[The description below was written by a language model from this plasmid's Addgene catalogue record.]
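Description:
MMAA is a bacterial expression plasmid built on the pNIC28-Bsa4 backbone from the SGC, made to produce recombinant human MMAA protein for structure determination. It is maintained in E. coli as a low-copy plasmid under kanamycin selection. The record names only a cloning strain for propagation, and no expression host is given. No feature table accompanies the entry, so the origin of replication and the exact regulatory elements are not explicitly recorded.

The insert is an approximately 1.1 kb fragment of human MMAA (methylmalonic aciduria type A, also known as cblA), introduced by ligation-independent cloning. The record cautions that the insert may not be the full open reading frame, which is common for structural genomics constructs where domain boundaries are trimmed to improve expression, solubility or crystallisation. An alternative name links the construct to a deposited crystal structure entry. The protein carries an N-terminal His tag followed by a TEV protease recognition site. This arrangement allows purification by immobilised metal affinity chromatography, followed by proteolytic removal of the tag to leave near-native protein.

The promoter is not stated. However, the listed sequencing primers (T7 forward and T7 terminator reverse) indicate that the insert lies between T7 promoter and terminator sequences, consistent with a T7 polymerase-driven expression system. Typical use is overexpression and purification of the MMAA fragment for crystallography or for related biochemical and biophysical studies.
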