Addgene plasmid #39033: MMAA
Purpose: Bacterial expression for structure determination; may not be full ORF
Depositing lab: Nicola Burgess-Brown. Depositing organization: University of Oxford.
Backbone
  Vector backbone: pNIC28-Bsa4
  Backbone manufacturer: SGC
  Vector type: Bacterial Expression
Growth in bacteria
  Bacterial resistance: Kanamycin, 50 μg/mL
  Growth temperature: 37°C
  Growth strain: Mach1
  Copy number: Low Copy
Gene/Insert
  Gene/Insert name: MMAA (alt names: methylmalonic aciduria type A; PDB:2WWW)
  Species: H. sapiens (human)
  Insert size (bp): 1138
  Entrez Gene: MMAA (a.k.a. cblA)
  Tag / fusion protein: His Tev (N terminal on insert)
  Cloning method: Ligation Independent Cloning
  Sequencing primers: 5′ T7; 3′ T7-term
Terms and licenses: Academic/Nonprofit Terms; Industry Terms: Not Available to Industry
How to cite: MMAA was a gift from Nicola Burgess-Brown (Addgene plasmid # 39033 ; http://n2t.net/addgene:39033 ; RRID:Addgene_39033)
